>Addgene plasmid #155015 | pDragon-Ctgf | depositor full sequence | sequence record 299965 | Full Sequence
TCGCGCGTTTCGGTGATGACGGTGAAAACCTCTGACACATGCAGCTCCCGGAGACGGTCACAGCTTGTCT
GTAAGCGGATGCCGGGAGCAGACAAGCCCGTCAGGGCGCGTCAGCGGGTGTTGGCGGGTGTCGGGGCTGG
CTTAACTATGCGGCATCAGAGCAGATTGTACTGAGAGTGCACCATATGCGGTGTGAAATACCGCACAGAT
GCGTAAGGAGAAAATACCGCATCAGGCGCCATTCGCCATTCAGGCTGCGCAACTGTTGGGAAGGGCGATC
GGTGCGGGCCTCTTCGCTATTACGCCAGCTGGCGAAAGGGGGATGTGCTGCAAGGCGATTAAGTTGGGTA
ACGCCAGGGTTTTCCCAGTCACGACGTTGTAAAACGACGGCCAGTGAATTCGAGCTCGGTACCGAAGTTC
CTATTCTTCAAATAGTATAGGAACTTCTTTCGGCCGGCCAATCGATTGGATCCGTTTTATGCCGCGGTTA
CCGTGAAGATATCTTAATTAAGAATTCGAGCTCGCTAGAGCCCCATCCTCACTGACTCCGTCCTGGAGTT
GGATGAGAGATAATGGCCTTACGTTGTGCCAGGGGAGGGTCGGGCTGGATTTAGCAAGATTTACCTTCTC
CAAAGAGCGGTGCTGCAGTGGCACAGCTGCCCACGGAGGTGGGGGGGTCACCGTCCCTGGAGGTGATGAA
GAACTGTGGGGATGTGGCACTGAGGGACATGGCCAGTGGGCACGGTGGGTGGGTTGGGGTTGGTCTTGGG
GATCTTGGAGGGCTTTTCCAGCCTTCATGATTTGACGATTGTATGAACATCTACATGGCAATTCTCCAGC
TGCCTGTCCCAGTCCTACTGACCCAGCTGTATCTCTCCAGGCAAGCTCTTCCACCCCTTCTGCTTGCATC
CAGACACCATCAAACATGCAGGCTCAGACACAGGGACCAGCAGTGTCTGTGGCCTTTTTGTGCTCCTCTC
CATGCTGGGTTTTAACTTGCTCTTTGTCCTTCTATCCTATCTTCTTATCCTTAAGGCTGTTCTGAACGCT
GTGACTTGGAGAGTGTCCCAGAGCCCTCAACACCTGCATGTCCCACGTCCATGCTGTCCTGCACTTCCTT
ATCCCCAAGATCTGCCTCTCCGTGATGCACTGAATTGGCAAACATGTGTCACCCCAGACCAACAATGTCA
CAGCAAACTCCCCCTTGATAGGACAAGGGGGAATGGCTTTACACTGAGACAGGGGAGGTTTGGGTTGGAT
ATGAGGAGGCAGTTTTTCCCCCAGAGGGTGGTGACGCACTGAACAGGTTGCCCAAGGAGGCTGTGGATGC
CCCATCCCTGCAGGCATTCAAGGCCAGGCTGGATGTGGCTCTGGGCAGCCTGGGCTGCTGGTTGATGACC
CTGCACATAGCAGGGGGTTGGATCTGGATGAGCACTGTGCTCCTTTGCAACCCAGGCCGTTCTATGATTC
TGTCATTCTAAATCTCTCTTTCAGCCTAAAGCTTTTTCCCCGTATCCCCCCAGGTGTCTGCAGGCTCAAA
GAGCAGCGAGAAGCGTTCAGAGGAAAGCGATCCCGTGCCACCTTCCCCGTGCCCGGGCTGTCCCCGCACG
CTGCCGGCTCGGGGATGCGGGGGGAGCGCCGGACCGGAGCGGAGCCCCGGGCGGCTCGCTGCTGCCCCCT
AGCGGGGGAGGGACGTAATTACATCCCTGGGGGCTTTGGGGGGGGGCTGTCCCGAGCTCGGTACCGCCCC
ATCCTCACTGACTCCGTCCTGGAGTTGGATGAGAGATAATGGCCTTACGTTGTGCCAGGGGAGGGTCGGG
CTGGATTTAGCAAGATTTACCTTCTCCAAAGAGCGGTGCTGCAGTGGCACAGCTGCCCACGGAGGTGGGG
GGGTCACCGTCCCTGGAGGTGATGAAGAACTGTGGGGATGTGGCACTGAGGGACATGGCCAGTGGGCACG
GTGGGTGGGTTGGGGTTGGTCTTGGGGATCTTGGAGGGCTTTTCCAGCCTTCATGATTTGACGATTGTAT
GAACATCTACATGGCAATTCTCCAGCTGCCTGTCCCAGTCCTACTGACCCAGCTGTATCTCTCCAGGCAA
GCTCTTCCACCCCTTCTGCTTGCATCCAGACACCATCAAACATGCAGGCTCAGACACAGGGACCAGCAGT
GTCTGTGGCCTTTTTGTGCTCCTCTCCATGCTGGGTTTTAACTTGCTCTTTGTCCTTCTATCCTATCTTC
TTATCCTTAAGGCTGTTCTGAACGCTGTGACTTGGAGAGTGTCCCAGAGCCCTCAACACCTGCATGTCCC
ACGTCCATGCTGTCCTGCACTTCCTTATCCCCAAGATCTGCCTCTCCGTGATGCACTGAATTGGCAAACA
TGTGTCACCCCAGACCAACAATGTCACAGCAAACTCCCCCTTGATAGGACAAGGGGGAATGGCTTTACAC
TGAGACAGGGGAGGTTTGGGTTGGATATGAGGAGGCAGTTTTTCCCCCAGAGGGTGGTGACGCACTGAAC
AGGTTGCCCAAGGAGGCTGTGGATGCCCCATCCCTGCAGGCATTCAAGGCCAGGCTGGATGTGGCTCTGG
GCAGCCTGGGCTGCTGGTTGATGACCCTGCACATAGCAGGGGGTTGGATCTGGATGAGCACTGTGCTCCT
TTGCAACCCAGGCCGTTCTATGATTCTGTCATTCTAAATCTCTCTTTCAGCCTAAAGCTTTTTCCCCGTA
TCCCCCCAGGTGTCTGCAGGCTCAAAGAGCAGCGAGAAGCGTTCAGAGGAAAGCGATCCCGTGCCACCTT
CCCCGTGCCCGGGCTGTCCCCGCACGCTGCCGGCTCGGGGATGCGGGGGGAGCGCCGGACCGGAGCGGAG
CCCCGGGCGGCTCGCTGCTGCCCCCTAGCGGGGGAGGGACGTAATTACATCCCTGGGGGCTTTGGGGGGG
GGCTGTCCCGGTACCCGGGGATCCACCGGTATCGATTACCTATCACAAATTCGAGTTTACTCCCTATCAG
TGATAGAGAACGTATGTCGAGTTTACTCCCTATCAGTGATAGAGAACGATGTCGAGTTTACTCCCTATCA
GTGATAGAGAACGTATGTCGAGTTTACTCCCTATCAGTGATAGAGAACGTATGTCGAGTTTACTCCCTAT
CAGTGATAGAGAACGTATGTCGAGTTTATCCCTATCAGTGATAGAGAACGTATGTCGAGTTTACTCCCTA
TCAGTGATAGAGAACGTATGTCGAGGTAGGCGTGTACGGTGGGAGGCCTATATAAGCAGAGCTCGTTTAG
TGAACCGTCAGATCGCCTATTTAAATATAACTTCGTATAGCATACATTATACGAAGTTATTCGCGAGCCG
CCACCATGGTGAGCAAGGGCGAGGAGGTCATCAAAGAGTTCATGCGCTTCAAGGTGCGCATGGAGGGCTC
CATGAACGGCCACGAGTTCGAGATCGAGGGCGAGGGCGAGGGCCGCCCCTACGAGGGCACCCAGACCGCC
AAGCTGAAGGTGACCAAGGGCGGCCCCCTGCCCTTCGCCTGGGACATCCTGTCCCCCCAGTTCATGTACG
GCTCCAAGGCGTACGTGAAGCACCCCGCCGACATCCCCGATTACAAGAAGCTGTCCTTCCCCGAGGGCTT
CAAGTGGGAGCGCGTGATGAACTTCGAGGACGGCGGTCTGGTGACCGTGACCCAGGACTCCTCCCTGCAG
GACGGCACGCTGATCTACAAGGTGAAGATGCGCGGCACCAACTTCCCCCCCGACGGCCCCGTAATGCAGA
AGAAGACCATGGGCTGGGAGGCCTCCACCGAGCGCCTGTACCCCCGCGACGGCGTGCTGAAGGGCGAGAT
CCACCAGGCCCTGAAGCTGAAGGACGGCGGCCACTACCTGGTGGAGTTCAAGACCATCTACATGGCCAAG
AAGCCCGTGCAACTGCCCGGCTACTACTACGTGGACACCAAGCTGGACATCACCTCCCACAACGAGGACT
ACACCATCGTGGAACAGTACGAGCGCTCCGAGGGCCGCCACCACCTGTTCCTGGGGCATGGTACCGGCAG
CACCGGCAGCGGCAGCTCCGGCACCGCCTCCTCCGAGGACAACAACATGGCCGTGATTAAGGAGTTTATG
AGGTTTAAAGTCAGGATGGAGGGCAGCATGAACGGGCACGAGTTTGAGATTGAAGGAGAGGGGGAAGGGA
GGCCCTATGAGGGCACCCAGACAGCAAAGCTGAAAGTGACAAAGGGCGGCCCTCTGCCATTCGCATGGGA
CATCCTGTCTCCTCAGTTTATGTATGGAAGTAAAGCCTACGTGAAACACCCTGCTGACATTCCAGATTAC
AAGAAACTGAGCTTCCCAGAGGGGTTTAAGTGGGAAAGAGTGATGAACTTCGAAGACGGGGGCCTGGTGA
CTGTCACCCAGGACAGCTCTCTGCAGGACGGCACTCTGATCTATAAGGTGAAAATGCGCGGCACCAATTT
TCCCCCTGATGGCCCAGTCATGCAGAAGAAGACAATGGGCTGGGAGGCTTCAACAGAAAGGCTGTACCCC
AGAGACGGCGTGCTGAAGGGAGAGATCCACCAGGCACTGAAGCTGAAAGATGGAGGGCATTATCTGGTCG
AATTCAAAACCATCTACATGGCCAAGAAACCCGTGCAGCTGCCTGGCTACTATTACGTCGACACAAAGCT
GGATATTACTAGCCATAACGAAGACTACACCATTGTGGAGCAGTATGAGCGGAGCGAGGGGAGGCACCAT
CTGTTTCTGTACGGCATGGACGAGCTGTACAAGTAAAATAAAATATCTTTATTTTCATTCCATCTGTGTG
TTGGTTTTTTGTGTGAGATCTACGGGTGGCATCCCTGTGACCCCTCCCCAGTGCCTCTCCTGGCCCTGGA
AGTTGCCACTCCAGTGCCCACCAGCCTTGTCCTAATAAAATTAAGTTGCATCATTTTGTCTGACTAGGTG
TCCTTCTATAATATTATGGGGTGGAGGGGGGTGGTATGGAGCAAGGGGCAAGTTGGGAAGACAACCTGTA
GGGCCTGCGGGGTCTATTGGGAACCAAGCTGGAGTGCAGTGGCACAATCTTGGCTCACTGCAATCTCCGC
CTCCTGGGTTCAAGCGATTCTCCTGCCTCAGGCTCCCGAGTTGTTGGGATTCCAGGCATGCATGACCAGG
CTCAGCTAATTTTTGTTTTTTTGGTAGAGACGGGGTTTCACCATATTGGCCAGGCTGGTCTCCAACTCCT
AATCTCAGGTGATCTACCCACCTTGGCCTCCCAAATTGCTGGGATTACAGGCGTGAACCACTGCTCCCTT
CCCTGTCCTTCTGATAACTTCGTATAGCATACATTATACGAAGTTATCACGCGTGCCACCATGCTCGCCT
CCGTCGCAGGTCCCATCAGCCTCGCCTTGGTGCTCCTCGCTCTCTGCACCCGGCCTGCTATGGGCCAGGA
CTGCAGCGCGCAATGTCAGTGCGCAGCCGAAGCAGCGCCGCACTGCCCCGCCGGCGTGAGCCTGGTGCTG
GACGGCTGCGGCTGCTGCCGCGTCTGCGCCAAGCAGCTGGGAGAACTGTGTACGGAGCGTGACCCCTGCG
ACCCACACAAGGGCCTCTTCTGCGATTTCGGCTCCCCCGCCAACCGCAAGATCGGAGTGTGCACTGCCAA
AGATGGTGCACCCTGTGTCTTCGGTGGGTCGGTGTACCGCAGCGGTGAGTCCTTCCAAAGCAGCTGCAAA
TACCAATGCACTTGCCTGGATGGGGCCGTGGGCTGCGTGCCCCTGTGCAGCATGGACGTGCGCCTGCCCA
GCCCTGACTGCCCCTTCCCGAGAAGGGTCAAGCTGCCTGGGAAATGCTGCGAGGAGTGGGTGTGTGACGA
GCCCAAGGACCGCACAGCAGTTGGCCCTGCCCTAGCTGCCTACCGACTGGAAGACACATTTGGCCCAGAC
CCAACTATGATGCGAGCCAACTGCCTGGTCCAGACCACAGAGTGGAGCGCCTGTTCTAAGACCTGTGGGA
TGGGCATCTCCACCCGAGTTACCAATGACAATACCTTCTGCAGACTGGAGAAGCAGAGCCGCCTCTGCAT
GGTCAGGCCCTGCGAAGCTGACCTGGAGGAAAACATTAAGAAGGGCAAAAAGTGCATCCGGACACCTAAA
ATCGCCAAGCCTGTCAAGTTTGAGCTTTCTGGCTGCACCAGTGTGAAGACATACAGGGCTAAGTTCTGCG
GGGTGTGCACAGACGGCCGCTGCTGCACACCGCACAGAACCACCACTCTGCCAGTGGAGTTCAAATGCCC
CGATGGCGAGATCATGAAAAAGAATATGATGTTCATCAAGACCTGTGCCTGCCATTACAACTGTCCTGGG
GACAATGACATCTTTGAGTCCCTGTACTACAGGAAGATGTACGGAGACATGGCGTAATACGTAAAGCTTG
TCGATAATCAACCTCTGGATTACAAAATTTGTGAAAGATTGACTGGTATTCTTAACTATGTTGCTCCTTT
TACGCTATGTGGATACGCTGCTTTAATGCCTTTGTATCATGCTATTGCTTCCCGTATGGCTTTCATTTTC
TCCTCCTTGTATAAATCCTGGTTGCTGTCTCTTTATGAGGAGTTGTGGCCCGTTGTCAGGCAACGTGGCG
TGGTGTGCACTGTGTTTGCTGACGCAACCCCCACTGGTTGGGGCATTGCCACCACCTGTCAGCTCCTTTC
CGGGACTTTCGCTTTCCCCCTCCCTATTGCCACGGCGGAACTCATCGCCGCCTGCCTTGCCCGCTGCTGG
ACAGGGGCTCGGCTGTTGGGCACTGACAATTCCGTGGTGTTGTCGGGGAAATCATCGTCCTTTCCTTGGC
TGCTCGCCTATGTTGCCACCTGGATTCTGCGCGGGACGTCCTTCTGCTACGTCCCTTCGGCCCTCAATCC
AGCGGACCTTCCTTCCCGCGGCCTGCTGCCGGCTCTGCGGCCTCTTCCGCGTCTTCGCCTTCGCCCTCAG
ACGAGTCGGATCTCCCTTTGGGCCGCCTCCCCGCATCGACACCGAGCGCTGCTCGAGGCCTCGACTGTGC
CTTCTAGTTGCCAGCCATCTGTTGTTTGCCCCTCCCCCGTGCCTTCCTTGACCCTGGAAGGTGCCACTCC
CACTGTCCTTTCCTAATAAAATGAGGAAATTGCATCGCATTGTCTGAGTAGGTGTCATTCTATTCTGGGG
GGTGGGGTGGGGCAGGACAGCAAGGGGGAGGATTGGGAAGACAATAGCAGGCATGCTGGGGACACGTGGG
ATCCTCTAGTCTAGAGCCCCATCCTCACTGACTCCGTCCTGGAGTTGGATGAGAGATAATGGCCTTACGT
TGTGCCAGGGGAGGGTCGGGCTGGATTTAGCAAGATTTACCTTCTCCAAAGAGCGGTGCTGCAGTGGCAC
AGCTGCCCACGGAGGTGGGGGGGTCACCGTCCCTGGAGGTGATGAAGAACTGTGGGGATGTGGCACTGAG
GGACATGGCCAGTGGGCACGGTGGGTGGGTTGGGGTTGGTCTTGGGGATCTTGGAGGGCTTTTCCAGCCT
TCATGATTTGACGATTGTATGAACATCTACATGGCAATTCTCCAGCTGCCTGTCCCAGTCCTACTGACCC
AGCTGTATCTCTCCAGGCAAGCTCTTCCACCCCTTCTGCTTGCATCCAGACACCATCAAACATGCAGGCT
CAGACACAGGGACCAGCAGTGTCTGTGGCCTTTTTGTGCTCCTCTCCATGCTGGGTTTTAACTTGCTCTT
TGTCCTTCTATCCTATCTTCTTATCCTTAAGGCTGTTCTGAACGCTGTGACTTGGAGAGTGTCCCAGAGC
CCTCAACACCTGCATGTCCCACGTCCATGCTGTCCTGCACTTCCTTATCCCCAAGATCTGCCTCTCCGTG
ATGCACTGAATTGGCAAACATGTGTCACCCCAGACCAACAATGTCACAGCAAACTCCCCCTTGATAGGAC
AAGGGGGAATGGCTTTACACTGAGACAGGGGAGGTTTGGGTTGGATATGAGGAGGCAGTTTTTCCCCCAG
AGGGTGGTGACGCACTGAACAGGTTGCCCAAGGAGGCTGTGGATGCCCCATCCCTGCAGGCATTCAAGGC
CAGGCTGGATGTGGCTCTGGGCAGCCTGGGCTGCTGGTTGATGACCCTGCACATAGCAGGGGGTTGGATC
TGGATGAGCACTGTGCTCCTTTGCAACCCAGGCCGTTCTATGATTCTGTCATTCTAAATCTCTCTTTCAG
CCTAAAGCTTTTTCCCCGTATCCCCCCAGGTGTCTGCAGGCTCAAAGAGCAGCGAGAAGCGTTCAGAGGA
AAGCGATCCCGTGCCACCTTCCCCGTGCCCGGGCTGTCCCCGCACGCTGCCGGCTCGGGGATGCGGGGGG
AGCGCCGGACCGGAGCGGAGCCCCGGGCGGCTCGCTGCTGCCCCCTAGCGGGGGAGGGACGTAATTACAT
CCCTGGGGGCTTTGGGGGGGGGCTGTCCCTCTAGAGCCCCATCCTCACTGACTCCGTCCTGGAGTTGGAT
GAGAGATAATGGCCTTACGTTGTGCCAGGGGAGGGTCGGGCTGGATTTAGCAAGATTTACCTTCTCCAAA
GAGCGGTGCTGCAGTGGCACAGCTGCCCACGGAGGTGGGGGGGTCACCGTCCCTGGAGGTGATGAAGAAC
TGTGGGGATGTGGCACTGAGGGACATGGCCAGTGGGCACGGTGGGTGGGTTGGGGTTGGTCTTGGGGATC
TTGGAGGGCTTTTCCAGCCTTCATGATTTGACGATTGTATGAACATCTACATGGCAATTCTCCAGCTGCC
TGTCCCAGTCCTACTGACCCAGCTGTATCTCTCCAGGCAAGCTCTTCCACCCCTTCTGCTTGCATCCAGA
CACCATCAAACATGCAGGCTCAGACACAGGGACCAGCAGTGTCTGTGGCCTTTTTGTGCTCCTCTCCATG
CTGGGTTTTAACTTGCTCTTTGTCCTTCTATCCTATCTTCTTATCCTTAAGGCTGTTCTGAACGCTGTGA
CTTGGAGAGTGTCCCAGAGCCCTCAACACCTGCATGTCCCACGTCCATGCTGTCCTGCACTTCCTTATCC
CCAAGATCTGCCTCTCCGTGATGCACTGAATTGGCAAACATGTGTCACCCCAGACCAACAATGTCACAGC
AAACTCCCCCTTGATAGGACAAGGGGGAATGGCTTTACACTGAGACAGGGGAGGTTTGGGTTGGATATGA
GGAGGCAGTTTTTCCCCCAGAGGGTGGTGACGCACTGAACAGGTTGCCCAAGGAGGCTGTGGATGCCCCA
TCCCTGCAGGCATTCAAGGCCAGGCTGGATGTGGCTCTGGGCAGCCTGGGCTGCTGGTTGATGACCCTGC
ACATAGCAGGGGGTTGGATCTGGATGAGCACTGTGCTCCTTTGCAACCCAGGCCGTTCTATGATTCTGTC
ATTCTAAATCTCTCTTTCAGCCTAAAGCTTTTTCCCCGTATCCCCCCAGGTGTCTGCAGGCTCAAAGAGC
AGCGAGAAGCGTTCAGAGGAAAGCGATCCCGTGCCACCTTCCCCGTGCCCGGGCTGTCCCCGCACGCTGC
CGGCTCGGGGATGCGGGGGGAGCGCCGGACCGGAGCGGAGCCCCGGGCGGCTCGCTGCTGCCCCCTAGCG
GGGGAGGGACGTAATTACATCCCTGGGGGCTTTGGGGGGGGGCTGTCCCTCTAGAAGTCGACGGCGCGCC
GTAAAAGCTTGGCATAGATCTTATTGCAGAAGCCATATGTTTTAGGTGCCAGGGCGTGCCCTTGGGCTCC
CCGGGCGCGTTTGGGCGGCCGCATCGAATTCTACCGGGTAGGGGAGGCGCTTTTCCCAAGGCAGTCTGGA
GCATGCGCTTTAGCAGCCCCGCTGGGCACTTGGCGCTACACAAGTGGCCTCTGGCCTCGCACACATTCCA
CATCCACCGGTAGGCGCCAACCGGCTCCGTTCTTTGGTGGCCCCTTCGCGCCACCTTCTACTCCTCCCCT
AGTCAGGAAGTTCCCCCCCGCCCCGCAGCTCGCGTCGTGCAGGACGTGACAAATGGAAGTAGCACGTCTC
ACTAGTCTCGTGCAGATGGACAGCACCGCTGAGCAATGGAAGCGGGTAGGCCTTTGGGGCAGCGGCCAAT
AGCAGCTTTGCTCCTTCGCTTTCTGGGCTCAGAGGCTGGGAAGGGGTGGGTCCGGGGGCGGGCTCAGGGG
CGGGCTCAGGGGCGGGGCGGGCGCCCGAAGGTCCTCCGGAGGCCCGGCATTCTGCACGCTTCAAAAGCGC
ACGTCTGCCGCGCTGTTCTCCTCTTCCTCATCTCCGGGCCTTTCGACCTGCAATCGCCGCTAGCCGCCAC
CATGAAAAAGCCTGAACTCACCGCGACGTCTGTCGAGAAGTTTCTGATCGAAAAGTTCGACAGCGTCTCC
GACCTGATGCAGCTCTCGGAGGGCGAAGAATCTCGTGCTTTCAGCTTCGATGTAGGAGGGCGTGGATATG
TCCTGCGGGTAAATAGCTGCGCCGATGGTTTCTACAAAGATCGTTATGTTTATCGGCACTTTGCATCGGC
CGCGCTCCCGATTCCGGAAGTGCTTGACATTGGGGAATTCAGCGAGAGCCTGACCTATTGCATCTCCCGC
CGTGCACAGGGTGTCACGTTGCAAGACCTGCCTGAAACCGAACTGCCCGCTGTTCTGCAGCCGGTCGCGG
AGGCCATGGATGCGATCGCTGCGGCCGATCTTAGCCAGACGAGCGGGTTCGGCCCATTCGGACCGCAAGG
AATCGGTCAATACACTACATGGCGTGATTTCATATGCGCGATTGCTGATCCCCATGTGTATCACTGGCAA
ACTGTGATGGACGACACCGTCAGTGTAAGTGCTAGCCCCTAGGCCTGAATCGAAGTTCCTATTCTTCAAA
AGGTATAGGAACTTCGAGCTCGTCGACTGCAGAGGCCTGCATGCAAGCTTGGCGTAATCATGGTCATAGC
TGTTTCCTGTGTGAAATTGTTATCCGCTCACAATTCCACACAACATACGAGCCGGAAGCATAAAGTGTAA
AGCCTGGGGTGCCTAATGAGTGAGCTAACTCACATTAATTGCGTTGCGCTCACTGCCCGCTTTCCAGTCG
GGAAACCTGTCGTGCCAGCTGCATTAATGAATCGGCCAACGCGCGGGGAGAGGCGGTTTGCGTATTGGGC
GCTCTTCCGCTTCCTCGCTCACTGACTCGCTGCGCTCGGTCGTTCGGCTGCGGCGAGCGGTATCAGCTCA
CTCAAAGGCGGTAATACGGTTATCCACAGAATCAGGGGATAACGCAGGAAAGAACATGTGAGCAAAAGGC
CAGCAAAAGGCCAGGAACCGTAAAAAGGCCGCGTTGCTGGCGTTTTTCCATAGGCTCCGCCCCCCTGACG
AGCATCACAAAAATCGACGCTCAAGTCAGAGGTGGCGAAACCCGACAGGACTATAAAGATACCAGGCGTT
TCCCCCTGGAAGCTCCCTCGTGCGCTCTCCTGTTCCGACCCTGCCGCTTACCGGATACCTGTCCGCCTTT
CTCCCTTCGGGAAGCGTGGCGCTTTCTCATAGCTCACGCTGTAGGTATCTCAGTTCGGTGTAGGTCGTTC
GCTCCAAGCTGGGCTGTGTGCACGAACCCCCCGTTCAGCCCGACCGCTGCGCCTTATCCGGTAACTATCG
TCTTGAGTCCAACCCGGTAAGACACGACTTATCGCCACTGGCAGCAGCCACTGGTAACAGGATTAGCAGA
GCGAGGTATGTAGGCGGTGCTACAGAGTTCTTGAAGTGGTGGCCTAACTACGGCTACACTAGAAGAACAG
TATTTGGTATCTGCGCTCTGCTGAAGCCAGTTACCTTCGGAAAAAGAGTTGGTAGCTCTTGATCCGGCAA
ACAAACCACCGCTGGTAGCGGTGGTTTTTTTGTTTGCAAGCAGCAGATTACGCGCAGAAAAAAAGGATCT
CAAGAAGATCCTTTGATCTTTTCTACGGGGTCTGACGCTCAGTGGAACGAAAACTCACGTTAAGGGATTT
TGGTCATGAGATTATCAAAAAGGATCTTCACCTAGATCCTTTTAAATTAAAAATGAAGTTTTAAATCAAT
CTAAAGTATATATGAGTAAACTTGGTCTGACAGTTACCAATGCTTAATCAGTGAGGCACCTATCTCAGCG
ATCTGTCTATTTCGTTCATCCATAGTTGCCTGACTCCCCGTCGTGTAGATAACTACGATACGGGAGGGCT
TACCATCTGGCCCCAGTGCTGCAATGATACCGCGAGACCCACGCTCACCGGCTCCAGATTTATCAGCAAT
AAACCAGCCAGCCGGAAGGGCCGAGCGCAGAAGTGGTCCTGCAACTTTATCCGCCTCCATCCAGTCTATT
AATTGTTGCCGGGAAGCTAGAGTAAGTAGTTCGCCAGTTAATAGTTTGCGCAACGTTGTTGCCATTGCTA
CAGGCATCGTGGTGTCACGCTCGTCGTTTGGTATGGCTTCATTCAGCTCCGGTTCCCAACGATCAAGGCG
AGTTACATGATCCCCCATGTTGTGCAAAAAAGCGGTTAGCTCCTTCGGTCCTCCGATCGTTGTCAGAAGT
AAGTTGGCCGCAGTGTTATCACTCATGGTTATGGCAGCACTGCATAATTCTCTTACTGTCATGCCATCCG
TAAGATGCTTTTCTGTGACTGGTGAGTACTCAACCAAGTCATTCTGAGAATAGTGTATGCGGCGACCGAG
TTGCTCTTGCCCGGCGTCAATACGGGATAATACCGCGCCACATAGCAGAACTTTAAAAGTGCTCATCATT
GGAAAACGTTCTTCGGGGCGAAAACTCTCAAGGATCTTACCGCTGTTGAGATCCAGTTCGATGTAACCCA
CTCGTGCACCCAACTGATCTTCAGCATCTTTTACTTTCACCAGCGTTTCTGGGTGAGCAAAAACAGGAAG
GCAAAATGCCGCAAAAAAGGGAATAAGGGCGACACGGAAATGTTGAATACTCATACTCTTCCTTTTTCAA
TATTATTGAAGCATTTATCAGGGTTATTGTCTCATGAGCGGATACATATTTGAATGTATTTAGAAAAATA
AACAAATAGGGGTTCCGCGCACATTTCCCCGAAAAGTGCCACCTGACGTCTAAGAAACCATTATTATCAT
GACATTAACCTATAAAAATAGGCGTATCACGAGGCCCTTTCGTC
Features (pLannotate 1.2.2; 26 found; start..end, strand, type, name):
    137..236     +  misc_feature   bom (fragment): basis of mobility region from pBR322
    242..399     -  CDS            lacZα (fragment): LacZα fragment of β-galactosidase; lacZ fragment
   1070..1198    +  CDS            OR51A4 (fragment): O51A4_HUMAN - Experimental evidence at transcript level: Swiss-Prot protein existence level 2. Odorant receptor. From Homo sapiens (Human).
   2286..2414    +  CDS            OR51A4 (fragment): O51A4_HUMAN - Experimental evidence at transcript level: Swiss-Prot protein existence level 2. Odorant receptor. From Homo sapiens (Human).
   2993..3307    +  promoter       tight TRE promoter: Tet-responsive promoter PTight, consisting of seven tet operator sequences followed by the minimal CMV promoter
   3317..3350    +  protein_bind   loxP: Cre-mediated recombination occurs in the 8-bp core sequence (GCATACAT). Cre recombinase
   3366..4793    +  CDS            tdTomato: tdTomato is a basic (constitutively fluorescent) orange fluorescent protein published in 2004, derived from Discosoma sp.. It is reported to be a somewhat slowly-maturing tandem dimer with low acid sensitivity.
   4797..4845    +  polyA_signal   poly(A) signal: synthetic polyadenylation signal
   4854..5330    +  polyA_signal   hGH poly(A) signal: human growth hormone polyadenylation signal
   5334..5367    +  protein_bind   loxP: Cre-mediated recombination occurs in the 8-bp core sequence (GCATACAT). Cre recombinase
   5381..6424    +  CDS            Ccn2: CCN2_MOUSE - Also known as betaIG-M2 From Mus musculus (Mouse).
   6446..7034    +  misc_feature   WPRE: woodchuck hepatitis virus posttranscriptional regulatory element
   7065..7272    +  polyA_signal   bGH poly(A) signal: bovine growth hormone polyadenylation signal
   7836..7964    +  CDS            OR51A4 (fragment): O51A4_HUMAN - Experimental evidence at transcript level: Swiss-Prot protein existence level 2. Odorant receptor. From Homo sapiens (Human).
   9046..9174    +  CDS            OR51A4 (fragment): O51A4_HUMAN - Experimental evidence at transcript level: Swiss-Prot protein existence level 2. Odorant receptor. From Homo sapiens (Human).
   9776..9809    +  protein_bind   attB: minimal attB site for the φC31 integrase (Groth et al., 2000) phage φC31 integrase
   9836..10335   +  promoter       PGK promoter: mouse phosphoglycerate kinase 1 promoter
  10362..10875   +  CDS            HygR (fragment): aminoglycoside phosphotransferase from E. coli; aph(4)-Ia; confers resistance to hygromycin
  11005..11027   -  protein_bind   lac operator (fragment): The lac repressor binds to the lac operator to inhibit transcription in E. coli. This inhibition can be relieved by adding lactose or isopropyl-β-D-thiogalactopyranoside (IPTG). lac repressor encoded by lacI
  11031..11061   -  promoter       lac promoter: promoter for the E. coli lac operon
  11076..11097   -  protein_bind   CAP binding site: CAP binding activates transcription in the presence of cAMP. E. coli catabolite activator protein
  11110..11202   -  CDS            lacI (fragment): lac repressor; lacI; The lac repressor binds to the lac operator to inhibit transcription in E. coli. This inhibition can be relieved by adding lactose or isopropyl-β-D-thiogalactopyranoside (IPTG).
  11385..11973   -  rep_origin     ori: high-copy-number ColE1/pMB1/pBR322/pUC origin of replication
  12144..13004   -  CDS            AmpR: β-lactamase; bla; confers resistance to ampicillin, carbenicillin, and related antibiotics
  13005..13109   -  promoter       AmpR promoter: bla
  13204..35      +  CDS            rop (fragment) (across the origin): Rop protein, which maintains plasmids at low copy number; rop
