>Addgene plasmid #155015 | pDragon-Ctgf | addgene full sequence | sequence record 314979 | Addgene NGS Result
TCGCGCGTTTCGGTGATGACGGTGAAAACCTCTGACACATGCAGCTCCCGGAGACGGTCACAGCTTGTCT
GTAAGCGGATGCCGGGAGCAGACAAGCCCGTCAGGGCGCGTCAGCGGGTGTTGGCGGGTGTCGGGGCTGG
CTTAACTATGCGGCATCAGAGCAGATTGTACTGAGAGTGCACCATATGCGGTGTGAAATACCGCACAGAT
GCGTAAGGAGAAAATACCGCATCAGGCGCCATTCGCCATTCAGGCTGCGCAACTGTTGGGAAGGGCGATC
GGTGCGGGCCTCTTCGCTATTACGCCAGCTGGCGAAAGGGGGATGTGCTGCAAGGCGATTAAGTTGGGTA
ACGCCAGGGTTTTCCCAGTCACGACGTTGTAAAACGACGGCCAGTGAATTCGAGCTCGGTACCGAAGTTC
CTATTCTTCAAATAGTATAGGAACTTCTTTCGGCCGGCCAATCGATTGGATCCGTTTTATGCCGCGGTTA
CCGTGAAGATATCTTAATTAAGAATTCGAGCTCGCTAGAGCCCCATCCTCACTGACTCCGTCCTGGAGTT
GGATGAGAGATAATGGCCTTACGTTGTGCCAGGGGAGGGTCGGGCTGGATTTAGCAAGATTTACCTTCTC
CAAAGAGCGGTGCTGCAGTGGCACAGCTGCCCACGGAGGTGGGGGGGTCACCGTCCCTGGAGGTGATGAA
GAACTGTGGGGATGTGGCACTGAGGGACATGGCCAGTGGGCACGGTGGGTGGGTTGGGGTTGGTCTTGGG
GATCTTGGAGGGCTTTTCCAGCCTTCATGATTTGACGATTGTATGAACATCTACATGGCAATTCTCCAGC
TGCCTGTCCCAGTCCTACTGACCCAGCTGTATCTCTCCAGGCAAGCTCTTCCACCCCTTCTGCTTGCATC
CAGACACCATCAAACATGCAGGCTCAGACACAGGGACCAGCAGTGTCTGTGGCCTTTTTGTGCTCCTCTC
CATGCTGGGTTTTAACTTGCTCTTTGTCCTTCTATCCTATCTTCTTATCCTTAAGGCTGTTCTGAACGCT
GTGACTTGGAGAGTGTCCCAGAGCCCTCAACACCTGCATGTCCCACGTCCATGCTGTCCTGCACTTCCTT
ATCCCCAAGATCTGCCTCTCCGTGATGCACTGAATTGGCAAACATGTGTCACCCCAGACCAACAATGTCA
CAGCAAACTCCCCCTTGATAGGACAAGGGGGAATGGCTTTACACTGAGACAGGGGAGGTTTGGGTTGGAT
ATGAGGAGGCAGTTTTTCCCCCAGAGGGTGGTGACGCACTGAACAGGTTGCCCAAGGAGGCTGTGGATGC
CCCATCCCTGCAGGCATTCAAGGCCAGGCTGGATGTGGCTCTGGGCAGCCTGGGCTGCTGGTTGATGACC
CTGCACATAGCAGGGGGTTGGATCTGGATGAGCACTGTGCTCCTTTGCAACCCAGGCCGTTCTATGATTC
TGTCATTCTAAATCTCTCTTTCAGCCTAAAGCTTTTTCCCCGTATCCCCCCAGGTGTCTGCAGGCTCAAA
GAGCAGCGAGAAGCGTTCAGAGGAAAGCGATCCCGTGCCACCTTCCCCGTGCCCGGGCTGTCCCCGCACG
CTGCCGGCTCGGGGATGCGGGGGGAGCGCCGGACCGGAGCGGAGCCCCGGGCGGCTCGCTGCTGCCCCCT
AGCGGGGGAGGGACGTAATTACATCCCTGGGGGCTTTGGGGGGGGGCTGTCCCTCTAGCGAGCTCGGTAC
CCAGAGCCCCATCCTCACTGACTCCGTCCTGGAGTTGGATGAGAGATAATGGCCTTACGTTGTGCCAGGG
GAGGGTCGGGCTGGATTTAGCAAGATTTACCTTCTCCAAAGAGCGGTGCTGCAGTGGCACAGCTGCCCAC
GGAGGTGGGGGGGTCACCGTCCCTGGAGGTGATGAAGAACTGTGGGGATGTGGCACTGAGGGACATGGCC
AGTGGGCACGGTGGGTGGGTTGGGGTTGGTCTTGGGGATCTTGGAGGGCTTTTCCAGCCTTCATGATTTG
ACGATTGTATGAACATCTACATGGCAATTCTCCAGCTGCCTGTCCCAGTCCTACTGACCCAGCTGTATCT
CTCCAGGCAAGCTCTTCCACCCCTTCTGCTTGCATCCAGACACCATCAAACATGCAGGCTCAGACACAGG
GACCAGCAGTGTCTGTGGCCTTTTTGTGCTCCTCTCCATGCTGGGTTTTAACTTGCTCTTTGTCCTTCTA
TCCTATCTTCTTATCCTTAAGGCTGTTCTGAACGCTGTGACTTGGAGAGTGTCCCAGAGCCCTCAACACC
TGCATGTCCCACGTCCATGCTGTCCTGCACTTCCTTATCCCCAAGATCTGCCTCTCCGTGATGCACTGAA
TTGGCAAACATGTGTCACCCCAGACCAACAATGTCACAGCAAACTCCCCCTTGATAGGACAAGGGGGAAT
GGCTTTACACTGAGACAGGGGAGGTTTGGGTTGGATATGAGGAGGCAGTTTTTCCCCCAGAGGGTGGTGA
CGCACTGAACAGGTTGCCCAAGGAGGCTGTGGATGCCCCATCCCTGCAGGCATTCAAGGCCAGGCTGGAT
GTGGCTCTGGGCAGCCTGGGCTGCTGGTTGATGACCCTGCACATAGCAGGGGGTTGGATCTGGATGAGCA
CTGTGCTCCTTTGCAACCCAGGCCGTTCTATGATTCTGTCATTCTAAATCTCTCTTTCAGCCTAAAGCTT
TTTCCCCGTATCCCCCCAGGTGTCTGCAGGCTCAAAGAGCAGCGAGAAGCGTTCAGAGGAAAGCGATCCC
GTGCCACCTTCCCCGTGCCCGGGCTGTCCCCGCACGCTGCCGGCTCGGGGATGCGGGGGGAGCGCCGGAC
CGGAGCGGAGCCCCGGGCGGCTCGCTGCTGCCCCCTAGCGGGGGAGGGACGTAATTACATCCCTGGGGGC
TTTGGGGGGGGGCTGTCCCTCTAGGGGTACCCGGGGATCCACCGGTATCGATTACCTATCACAAATTCGA
GTTTACTCCCTATCAGTGATAGAGAACGTATGTCGAGTTTACTCCCTATCAGTGATAGAGAACGATGTCG
AGTTTACTCCCTATCAGTGATAGAGAACGTATGTCGAGTTTACTCCCTATCAGTGATAGAGAACGTATGT
CGAGTTTACTCCCTATCAGTGATAGAGAACGTATGTCGAGTTTATCCCTATCAGTGATAGAGAACGTATG
TCGAGTTTACTCCCTATCAGTGATAGAGAACGTATGTCGAGGTAGGCGTGTACGGTGGGAGGCCTATATA
AGCAGAGCTCGTTTAGTGAACCGTCAGATCGCCTATTTAAATATAACTTCGTATAGCATACATTATACGA
AGTTATTCGCGAGCCGCCACCATGGTGAGCAAGGGCGAGGAGGTCATCAAAGAGTTCATGCGCTTCAAGG
TGCGCATGGAGGGCTCCATGAACGGCCACGAGTTCGAGATCGAGGGCGAGGGCGAGGGCCGCCCCTACGA
GGGCACCCAGACCGCCAAGCTGAAGGTGACCAAGGGCGGCCCCCTGCCCTTCGCCTGGGACATCCTGTCC
CCCCAGTTCATGTACGGCTCCAAGGCGTACGTGAAGCACCCCGCCGACATCCCCGATTACAAGAAGCTGT
CCTTCCCCGAGGGCTTCAAGTGGGAGCGCGTGATGAACTTCGAGGACGGCGGTCTGGTGACCGTGACCCA
GGACTCCTCCCTGCAGGACGGCACGCTGATCTACAAGGTGAAGATGCGCGGCACCAACTTCCCCCCCGAC
GGCCCCGTAATGCAGAAGAAGACCATGGGCTGGGAGGCCTCCACCGAGCGCCTGTACCCCCGCGACGGCG
TGCTGAAGGGCGAGATCCACCAGGCCCTGAAGCTGAAGGACGGCGGCCACTACCTGGTGGAGTTCAAGAC
CATCTACATGGCCAAGAAGCCCGTGCAACTGCCCGGCTACTACTACGTGGACACCAAGCTGGACATCACC
TCCCACAACGAGGACTACACCATCGTGGAACAGTACGAGCGCTCCGAGGGCCGCCACCACCTGTTCCTGG
GGCATGGTACCGGCAGCACCGGCAGCGGCAGCTCCGGCACCGCCTCCTCCGAGGACAACAACATGGCCGT
GATTAAGGAGTTTATGAGGTTTAAAGTCAGGATGGAGGGCAGCATGAACGGGCACGAGTTTGAGATTGAA
GGAGAGGGGGAAGGGAGGCCCTATGAGGGCACCCAGACAGCAAAGCTGAAAGTGACAAAGGGCGGCCCTC
TGCCATTCGCATGGGACATCCTGTCTCCTCAGTTTATGTATGGAAGTAAAGCCTACGTGAAACACCCTGC
TGACATTCCAGATTACAAGAAACTGAGCTTCCCAGAGGGGTTTAAGTGGGAAAGAGTGATGAACTTCGAA
GACGGGGGCCTGGTGACTGTCACCCAGGACAGCTCTCTGCAGGACGGCACTCTGATCTATAAGGTGAAAA
TGCGCGGCACCAATTTTCCCCCTGATGGCCCAGTCATGCAGAAGAAGACAATGGGCTGGGAGGCTTCAAC
AGAAAGGCTGTACCCCAGAGACGGCGTGCTGAAGGGAGAGATCCACCAGGCACTGAAGCTGAAAGATGGA
GGGCATTATCTGGTCGAATTCAAAACCATCTACATGGCCAAGAAACCCGTGCAGCTGCCTGGCTACTATT
ACGTCGACACAAAGCTGGATATTACTAGCCATAACGAAGACTACACCATTGTGGAGCAGTATGAGCGGAG
CGAGGGGAGGCACCATCTGTTTCTGTACGGCATGGACGAGCTGTACAAGTAAAATAAAATATCTTTATTT
TCATTCCATCTGTGTGTTGGTTTTTTGTGTGAGATCTACGGGTGGCATCCCTGTGACCCCTCCCCAGTGC
CTCTCCTGGCCCTGGAAGTTGCCACTCCAGTGCCCACCAGCCTTGTCCTAATAAAATTAAGTTGCATCAT
TTTGTCTGACTAGGTGTCCTTCTATAATATTATGGGGTGGAGGGGGGTGGTATGGAGCAAGGGGCAAGTT
GGGAAGACAACCTGTAGGGCCTGCGGGGTCTATTGGGAACCAAGCTGGAGTGCAGTGGCACAATCTTGGC
TCACTGCAATCTCCGCCTCCTGGGTTCAAGCGATTCTCCTGCCTCAGGCTCCCGAGTTGTTGGGATTCCA
GGCATGCATGACCAGGCTCAGCTAATTTTTGTTTTTTTGGTAGAGACGGGGTTTCACCATATTGGCCAGG
CTGGTCTCCAACTCCTAATCTCAGGTGATCTACCCACCTTGGCCTCCCAAATTGCTGGGATTACAGGCGT
GAACCACTGCTCCCTTCCCTGTCCTTCTGATAACTTCGTATAGCATACATTATACGAAGTTATCACGCGT
GCCACCATGCTCGCCTCCGTCGCAGGTCCCATCAGCCTCGCCTTGGTGCTCCTCGCCCTCTGCACCCGGC
CTGCTACGGGCCAGGACTGCAGCGCGCAATGTCAGTGCGCAGCCGAAGCAGCGCCGCACTGCCCCGCCGG
CGTGAGCCTGGTGCTGGACGGCTGCGGCTGCTGCCGCGTCTGCGCCAAGCAGCTGGGAGAACTGTGTACG
GAGCGTGACCCCTGCGACCCACACAAGGGCCTCTTCTGCGATTTCGGCTCCCCCGCCAACCGCAAGATTG
GAGTGTGCACTGCCAAAGATGGTGCACCCTGTGTCTTCGGTGGGTCGGTGTACCGCAGCGGTGAGTCCTT
CCAAAGCAGCTGCAAATACCAATGCACTTGCCTGGATGGGGCCGTGGGCTGCGTGCCCCTATGCAGCATG
GACGTGCGCCTGCCCAGCCCTGACTGCCCCTTCCCGAGAAGGGTCAAGCTGCCTGGGAAATGCTGCGAGG
AGTGGGTGTGTGACGAGCCCAAGGACCGCACAGCAGTTGGCCCTGCCCTAGCTGCCTACCGACTGGAAGA
CACATTTGGCCCAGACCCAACTATGATGCGAGCCAACTGCCTGGTCCAGACCACAGAGTGGAGCGCCTGT
TCTAAGACCTGTGGAATGGGCATCTCCACCCGAGTTACCAATGACAATACCTTCTGCAGACTGGAGAAGC
AGAGCCGCCTCTGCATGGTCAGGCCCTGCGAAGCTGACCTGGAGGAAAACATTAAGAAGGGCAAAAAGTG
CATCCGGACACCTAAAATCGCCAAGCCTGTCAAGTTTGAGCTTTCTGGCTGCACCAGTGTGAAGACATAC
AGGGCTAAGTTCTGCGGGGTGTGCACAGACGGCCGCTGCTGCACACCGCACAGAACCACCACTCTGCCAG
TGGAGTTCAAATGCCCCGATGGCGAGATCATGAAAAAGAATATGATGTTCATCAAGACCTGTGCCTGCCA
TTACAACTGTCCTGGGGACAATGACATCTTTGAGTCCCTGTACTACAGGAAGATGTACGGAGACATGGCG
TAATACGTAAAGCTTGTCGATAATCAACCTCTGGATTACAAAATTTGTGAAAGATTGACTGGTATTCTTA
ACTATGTTGCTCCTTTTACGCTATGTGGATACGCTGCTTTAATGCCTTTGTATCATGCTATTGCTTCCCG
TATGGCTTTCATTTTCTCCTCCTTGTATAAATCCTGGTTGCTGTCTCTTTATGAGGAGTTGTGGCCCGTT
GTCAGGCAACGTGGCGTGGTGTGCACTGTGTTTGCTGACGCAACCCCCACTGGTTGGGGCATTGCCACCA
CCTGTCAGCTCCTTTCCGGGACTTTCGCTTTCCCCCTCCCTATTGCCACGGCGGAACTCATCGCCGCCTG
CCTTGCCCGCTGCTGGACAGGGGCTCGGCTGTTGGGCACTGACAATTCCGTGGTGTTGTCGGGGAAATCA
TCGTCCTTTCCTTGGCTGCTCGCCTATGTTGCCACCTGGATTCTGCGCGGGACGTCCTTCTGCTACGTCC
CTTCGGCCCTCAATCCAGCGGACCTTCCTTCCCGCGGCCTGCTGCCGGCTCTGCGGCCTCTTCCGCGTCT
TCGCCTTCGCCCTCAGACGAGTCGGATCTCCCTTTGGGCCGCCTCCCCGCATCGACACCGAGCGCTGCTC
GAGGCCTCGACTGTGCCTTCTAGTTGCCAGCCATCTGTTGTTTGCCCCTCCCCCGTGCCTTCCTTGACCC
TGGAAGGTGCCACTCCCACTGTCCTTTCCTAATAAAATGAGGAAATTGCATCGCATTGTCTGAGTAGGTG
TCATTCTATTCTGGGGGGTGGGGTGGGGCAGGACAGCAAGGGGGAGGATTGGGAAGACAATAGCAGGCAT
GCTGGGGACACGTGGGATCCTCTAGAGCCCCATCCTCACTGACTCCGTCCTGGAGTTGGATGAGAGATAA
TGGCCTTACGTTGTGCCAGGGGAGGGTCGGGCTGGATTTAGCAAGATTTACCTTCTCCAAAGAGCGGTGC
TGCAGTGGCACAGCTGCCCACGGAGGTGGGGGGGTCACCGTCCCTGGAGGTGATGAAGAACTGTGGGGAT
GTGGCACTGAGGGACATGGCCAGTGGGCACGGTGGGTGGGTTGGGGTTGGTCTTGGGGATCTTGGAGGGC
TTTTCCAGCCTTCATGATTTGACGATTGTATGAACATCTACATGGCAATTCTCCAGCTGCCTGTCCCAGT
CCTACTGACCCAGCTGTATCTCTCCAGGCAAGCTCTTCCACCCCTTCTGCTTGCATCCAGACACCATCAA
ACATGCAGGCTCAGACACAGGGACCAGCAGTGTCTGTGGCCTTTTTGTGCTCCTCTCCATGCTGGGTTTT
AACTTGCTCTTTGTCCTTCTATCCTATCTTCTTATCCTTAAGGCTGTTCTGAACGCTGTGACTTGGAGAG
TGTCCCAGAGCCCTCAACACCTGCATGTCCCACGTCCATGCTGTCCTGCACTTCCTTATCCCCAAGATCT
GCCTCTCCGTGATGCACTGAATTGGCAAACATGTGTCACCCCAGACCAACAATGTCACAGCAAACTCCCC
CTTGATAGGACAAGGGGGAATGGCTTTACACTGAGACAGGGGAGGTTTGGGTTGGATATGAGGAGGCAGT
TTTTCCCCCAGAGGGTGGTGACGCACTGAACAGGTTGCCCAAGGAGGCTGTGGATGCCCCATCCCTGCAG
GCATTCAAGGCCAGGCTGGATGTGGCTCTGGGCAGCCTGGGCTGCTGGTTGATGACCCTGCACATAGCAG
GGGGTTGGATCTGGATGAGCACTGTGCTCCTTTGCAACCCAGGCCGTTCTATGATTCTGTCATTCTAAAT
CTCTCTTTCAGCCTAAAGCTTTTTCCCCGTATCCCCCCAGGTGTCTGCAGGCTCAAAGAGCAGCGAGAAG
CGTTCAGAGGAAAGCGATCCCGTGCCACCTTCCCCGTGCCCGGGCTGTCCCCGCACGCTGCCGGCTCGGG
GATGCGGGGGGAGCGCCGGACCGGAGCGGAGCCCCGGGCGGCTCGCTGCTGCCCCCTAGCGGGGGAGGGA
CGTAATTACATCCCTGGGGGCTTTGGGGGGGGGCTGTCCCTCTAGAGCCCCATCCTCACTGACTCCGTCC
TGGAGTTGGATGAGAGATAATGGCCTTACGTTGTGCCAGGGGAGGGTCGGGCTGGATTTAGCAAGATTTA
CCTTCTCCAAAGAGCGGTGCTGCAGTGGCACAGCTGCCCACGGAGGTGGGGGGGTCACCGTCCCTGGAGG
TGATGAAGAACTGTGGGGATGTGGCACTGAGGGACATGGCCAGTGGGCACGGTGGGTGGGTTGGGGTTGG
TCTTGGGGATCTTGGAGGGCTTTTCCAGCCTTCATGATTTGACGATTGTATGAACATCTACATGGCAATT
CTCCAGCTGCCTGTCCCAGTCCTACTGACCCAGCTGTATCTCTCCAGGCAAGCTCTTCCACCCCTTCTGC
TTGCATCCAGACACCATCAAACATGCAGGCTCAGACACAGGGACCAGCAGTGTCTGTGGCCTTTTTGTGC
TCCTCTCCATGCTGGGTTTTAACTTGCTCTTTGTCCTTCTATCCTATCTTCTTATCCTTAAGGCTGTTCT
GAACGCTGTGACTTGGAGAGTGTCCCAGAGCCCTCAACACCTGCATGTCCCACGTCCATGCTGTCCTGCA
CTTCCTTATCCCCAAGATCTGCCTCTCCGTGATGCACTGAATTGGCAAACATGTGTCACCCCAGACCAAC
AATGTCACAGCAAACTCCCCCTTGATAGGACAAGGGGGAATGGCTTTACACTGAGACAGGGGAGGTTTGG
GTTGGATATGAGGAGGCAGTTTTTCCCCCAGAGGGTGGTGACGCACTGAACAGGTTGCCCAAGGAGGCTG
TGGATGCCCCATCCCTGCAGGCATTCAAGGCCAGGCTGGATGTGGCTCTGGGCAGCCTGGGCTGCTGGTT
GATGACCCTGCACATAGCAGGGGGTTGGATCTGGATGAGCACTGTGCTCCTTTGCAACCCAGGCCGTTCT
ATGATTCTGTCATTCTAAATCTCTCTTTCAGCCTAAAGCTTTTTCCCCGTATCCCCCCAGGTGTCTGCAG
GCTCAAAGAGCAGCGAGAAGCGTTCAGAGGAAAGCGATCCCGTGCCACCTTCCCCGTGCCCGGGCTGTCC
CCGCACGCTGCCGGCTCGGGGATGCGGGGGGAGCGCCGGACCGGAGCGGAGCCCCGGGCGGCTCGCTGCT
GCCCCCTAGCGGGGGAGGGACGTAATTACATCCCTGGGGGCTTTGGGGGGGGGCTGTCCCTCTAGAGTCG
ACGGCGCGCCGTAAAAGCTTGGCATAGATCTTATTGCAGAAGCCATATGTTTTAGGTGCCAGGGCGTGCC
CTTGGGCTCCCCGGGCGCGTTTGGGCGGCCGCATCGAATTCTACCGGGTAGGGGAGGCGCTTTTCCCAAG
GCAGTCTGGAGCATGCGCTTTAGCAGCCCCGCTGGGCACTTGGCGCTACACAAGTGGCCTCTGGCCTCGC
ACACATTCCACATCCACCGGTAGGCGCCAACCGGCTCCGTTCTTTGGTGGCCCCTTCGCGCCACCTTCTA
CTCCTCCCCTAGTCAGGAAGTTCCCCCCCGCCCCGCAGCTCGCGTCGTGCAGGACGTGACAAATGGAAGT
AGCACGTCTCACTAGTCTCGTGCAGATGGACAGCACCGCTGAGCAATGGAAGCGGGTAGGCCTTTGGGGC
AGCGGCCAATAGCAGCTTTGCTCCTTCGCTTTCTGGGCTCAGAGGCTGGGAAGGGGTGGGTCCGGGGGCG
GGCTCAGGGGCGGGCTCAGGGGCGGGGCGGGCGCCCGAAGGTCCTCCGGAGGCCCGGCATTCTGCACGCT
TCAAAAGCGCACGTCTGCCGCGCTGTTCTCCTCTTCCTCATCTCCGGGCCTTTCGACCTGCAATCGCCGC
TAGCCGCCACCATGAAAAAGCCTGAACTCACCGCGACGTCTGTCGAGAAGTTTCTGATCGAAAAGTTCGA
CAGCGTCTCCGACCTGATGCAGCTCTCGGAGGGCGAAGAATCTCGTGCTTTCAGCTTCGATGTAGGAGGG
CGTGGATATGTCCTGCGGGTAAATAGCTGCGCCGATGGTTTCTACAAAGATCGTTATGTTTATCGGCACT
TTGCATCGGCCGCGCTCCCGATTCCGGAAGTGCTTGACATTGGGGAATTCAGCGAGAGCCTGACCTATTG
CATCTCCCGCCGTGCACAGGGTGTCACGTTGCAAGACCTGCCTGAAACCGAACTGCCCGCTGTTCTGCAG
CCGGTCGCGGAGGCCATGGATGCGATCGCTGCGGCCGATCTTAGCCAGACGAGCGGGTTCGGCCCATTCG
GACCGCAAGGAATCGGTCAATACACTACATGGCGTGATTTCATATGCGCGATTGCTGATCCCCATGTGTA
TCACTGGCAAACTGTGATGGACGACACCGTCAGTGTAAGTGCTAGCCCCTAGGCCTGAATCGAAGTTCCT
ATTCTTCAAAAGGTATAGGAACTTCGAGCTCGTCGACTGCAGAGGCCTGCATGCAAGCTTGGCGTAATCA
TGGTCATAGCTGTTTCCTGTGTGAAATTGTTATCCGCTCACAATTCCACACAACATACGAGCCGGAAGCA
TAAAGTGTAAAGCCTGGGGTGCCTAATGAGTGAGCTAACTCACATTAATTGCGTTGCGCTCACTGCCCGC
TTTCCAGTCGGGAAACCTGTCGTGCCAGCTGCATTAATGAATCGGCCAACGCGCGGGGAGAGGCGGTTTG
CGTATTGGGCGCTCTTCCGCTTCCTCGCTCACTGACTCGCTGCGCTCGGTCGTTCGGCTGCGGCGAGCGG
TATCAGCTCACTCAAAGGCGGTAATACGGTTATCCACAGAATCAGGGGATAACGCAGGAAAGAACATGTG
AGCAAAAGGCCAGCAAAAGGCCAGGAACCGTAAAAAGGCCGCGTTGCTGGCGTTTTTCCATAGGCTCCGC
CCCCCTGACGAGCATCACAAAAATCGACGCTCAAGTCAGAGGTGGCGAAACCCGACAGGACTATAAAGAT
ACCAGGCGTTTCCCCCTGGAAGCTCCCTCGTGCGCTCTCCTGTTCCGACCCTGCCGCTTACCGGATACCT
GTCCGCCTTTCTCCCTTCGGGAAGCGTGGCGCTTTCTCATAGCTCACGCTGTAGGTATCTCAGTTCGGTG
TAGGTCGTTCGCTCCAAGCTGGGCTGTGTGCACGAACCCCCCGTTCAGCCCGACCGCTGCGCCTTATCCG
GTAACTATCGTCTTGAGTCCAACCCGGTAAGACACGACTTATCGCCACTGGCAGCAGCCACTGGTAACAG
GATTAGCAGAGCGAGGTATGTAGGCGGTGCTACAGAGTTCTTGAAGTGGTGGCCTAACTACGGCTACACT
AGAAGAACAGTATTTGGTATCTGCGCTCTGCTGAAGCCAGTTACCTTCGGAAAAAGAGTTGGTAGCTCTT
GATCCGGCAAACAAACCACCGCTGGTAGCGGTGGTTTTTTTGTTTGCAAGCAGCAGATTACGCGCAGAAA
AAAAGGATCTCAAGAAGATCCTTTGATCTTTTCTACGGGGTCTGACGCTCAGTGGAACGAAAACTCACGT
TAAGGGATTTTGGTCATGAGATTATCAAAAAGGATCTTCACCTAGATCCTTTTAAATTAAAAATGAAGTT
TTAAATCAATCTAAAGTATATATGAGTAAACTTGGTCTGACAGTTACCAATGCTTAATCAGTGAGGCACC
TATCTCAGCGATCTGTCTATTTCGTTCATCCATAGTTGCCTGACTCCCCGTCGTGTAGATAACTACGATA
CGGGAGGGCTTACCATCTGGCCCCAGTGCTGCAATGATACCGCGAGACCCACGCTCACCGGCTCCAGATT
TATCAGCAATAAACCAGCCAGCCGGAAGGGCCGAGCGCAGAAGTGGTCCTGCAACTTTATCCGCCTCCAT
CCAGTCTATTAATTGTTGCCGGGAAGCTAGAGTAAGTAGTTCGCCAGTTAATAGTTTGCGCAACGTTGTT
GCCATTGCTACAGGCATCGTGGTGTCACGCTCGTCGTTTGGTATGGCTTCATTCAGCTCCGGTTCCCAAC
GATCAAGGCGAGTTACATGATCCCCCATGTTGTGCAAAAAAGCGGTTAGCTCCTTCGGTCCTCCGATCGT
TGTCAGAAGTAAGTTGGCCGCAGTGTTATCACTCATGGTTATGGCAGCACTGCATAATTCTCTTACTGTC
ATGCCATCCGTAAGATGCTTTTCTGTGACTGGTGAGTACTCAACCAAGTCATTCTGAGAATAGTGTATGC
GGCGACCGAGTTGCTCTTGCCCGGCGTCAATACGGGATAATACCGCGCCACATAGCAGAACTTTAAAAGT
GCTCATCATTGGAAAACGTTCTTCGGGGCGAAAACTCTCAAGGATCTTACCGCTGTTGAGATCCAGTTCG
ATGTAACCCACTCGTGCACCCAACTGATCTTCAGCATCTTTTACTTTCACCAGCGTTTCTGGGTGAGCAA
AAACAGGAAGGCAAAATGCCGCAAAAAAGGGAATAAGGGCGACACGGAAATGTTGAATACTCATACTCTT
CCTTTTTCAATATTATTGAAGCATTTATCAGGGTTATTGTCTCATGAGCGGATACATATTTGAATGTATT
TAGAAAAATAAACAAATAGGGGTTCCGCGCACATTTCCCCGAAAAGTGCCACCTGACGTCTAAGAAACCA
TTATTATCATGACATTAACCTATAAAAATAGGCGTATCACGAGGCCCTTTCGTC
Features (pLannotate 1.2.2; 26 found; start..end, strand, type, name):
    137..236     +  misc_feature   bom (fragment): basis of mobility region from pBR322
    242..399     -  CDS            lacZα (fragment): LacZα fragment of β-galactosidase; lacZ fragment
   1070..1198    +  CDS            OR51A4 (fragment): O51A4_HUMAN - Experimental evidence at transcript level: Swiss-Prot protein existence level 2. Odorant receptor. From Homo sapiens (Human).
   2296..2424    +  CDS            OR51A4 (fragment): O51A4_HUMAN - Experimental evidence at transcript level: Swiss-Prot protein existence level 2. Odorant receptor. From Homo sapiens (Human).
   3009..3323    +  promoter       tight TRE promoter: Tet-responsive promoter PTight, consisting of seven tet operator sequences followed by the minimal CMV promoter
   3333..3366    +  protein_bind   loxP: Cre-mediated recombination occurs in the 8-bp core sequence (GCATACAT). Cre recombinase
   3382..4809    +  CDS            tdTomato: tdTomato is a basic (constitutively fluorescent) orange fluorescent protein published in 2004, derived from Discosoma sp.. It is reported to be a somewhat slowly-maturing tandem dimer with low acid sensitivity.
   4813..4861    +  polyA_signal   poly(A) signal: synthetic polyadenylation signal
   4870..5346    +  polyA_signal   hGH poly(A) signal: human growth hormone polyadenylation signal
   5350..5383    +  protein_bind   loxP: Cre-mediated recombination occurs in the 8-bp core sequence (GCATACAT). Cre recombinase
   5397..6440    +  CDS            Ccn2: CCN2_MOUSE - Also known as betaIG-M2 From Mus musculus (Mouse).
   6462..7050    +  misc_feature   WPRE: woodchuck hepatitis virus posttranscriptional regulatory element
   7081..7288    +  polyA_signal   bGH poly(A) signal: bovine growth hormone polyadenylation signal
   7847..7975    +  CDS            OR51A4 (fragment): O51A4_HUMAN - Experimental evidence at transcript level: Swiss-Prot protein existence level 2. Odorant receptor. From Homo sapiens (Human).
   9057..9185    +  CDS            OR51A4 (fragment): O51A4_HUMAN - Experimental evidence at transcript level: Swiss-Prot protein existence level 2. Odorant receptor. From Homo sapiens (Human).
   9786..9819    +  protein_bind   attB: minimal attB site for the φC31 integrase (Groth et al., 2000) phage φC31 integrase
   9846..10345   +  promoter       PGK promoter: mouse phosphoglycerate kinase 1 promoter
  10372..10885   +  CDS            HygR (fragment): aminoglycoside phosphotransferase from E. coli; aph(4)-Ia; confers resistance to hygromycin
  11015..11037   -  protein_bind   lac operator (fragment): The lac repressor binds to the lac operator to inhibit transcription in E. coli. This inhibition can be relieved by adding lactose or isopropyl-β-D-thiogalactopyranoside (IPTG). lac repressor encoded by lacI
  11041..11071   -  promoter       lac promoter: promoter for the E. coli lac operon
  11086..11107   -  protein_bind   CAP binding site: CAP binding activates transcription in the presence of cAMP. E. coli catabolite activator protein
  11120..11212   -  CDS            lacI (fragment): lac repressor; lacI; The lac repressor binds to the lac operator to inhibit transcription in E. coli. This inhibition can be relieved by adding lactose or isopropyl-β-D-thiogalactopyranoside (IPTG).
  11395..11983   -  rep_origin     ori: high-copy-number ColE1/pMB1/pBR322/pUC origin of replication
  12154..13014   -  CDS            AmpR: β-lactamase; bla; confers resistance to ampicillin, carbenicillin, and related antibiotics
  13015..13119   -  promoter       AmpR promoter: bla
  13214..35      +  CDS            rop (fragment) (across the origin): Rop protein, which maintains plasmids at low copy number; rop
