[The description below was written by a language model from this plasmid's Addgene catalogue record and pLannotate feature annotations shown in this document.]
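Description:
pDragon-Ctgf is a mouse targeting plasmid of about 13.2 kb, built on the AR52 backbone and intended for Flp-mediated cassette exchange into a pre-engineered genomic docking site. In bacteria it replicates from a high-copy ColE1/pUC-type origin and is selected with ampicillin (AmpR). Remnants of lac, bom and rop sequences are carried over from the cloning backbone.

The payload is an intersectional, drug-controllable expression cassette. A tight TRE promoter (seven tet operators plus a minimal CMV promoter) drives a loxP-flanked tdTomato coding sequence that ends in a synthetic poly(A) signal and the hGH poly(A) signal, which together act as a transcriptional stop. Downstream lies mouse Ccn2 (Ctgf, connective tissue growth factor), followed by WPRE to boost transcript expression and a bGH poly(A) signal. With tTA or rtTA activity alone, cells express tdTomato. When Cre is also present, it excises the reporter-stop unit and TRE then drives Ccn2, so mis-expression needs both inputs and can be reversed through the tet system. The Ccn2 sequence carries an M24T substitution that the depositor considers to lie outside the known functional domains.

The cassette is flanked on each side by two copies of a repeated element that the automated annotation labels as an odorant receptor fragment. This label is probably a spurious match, and the record does not identify the repeats. Further downstream are a φC31 attB site and a PGK promoter driving a partial hygromycin resistance gene, consistent with the "split Hygro" marker, which presumably becomes functional only after correct integration. The annotation does not mark any FRT sites. The depositor and sequencing-derived records differ by about 10 nt but have the same feature layout.
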