Addgene plasmid #155015: pDragon-Ctgf
Purpose: For Flp-mediated cassette exchange. Expresses tdTomato in the presence of (r)tTA, switching to connective tissue growth factor in the presence of Cre and (r)tTA activity.
Depositing lab: Alberto Rosello-Diez. Depositing organization: Monash University. Publication: A collection of genetic mouse lines and related tools for inducible and reversible intersectional mis-expression. Ahmadzadeh E, Bayin NS, Qu X, Singh A, Madisen L, Stephen D, Zeng H, Joyner AL, Rosello-Diez A. Development. 2020 May 28;147(10). pii: dev.186650. doi: 10.1242/dev.186650. PubMed 32366677.
Backbone
  Vector backbone: AR52
  Vector type: Mouse Targeting
  Selectable markers: Split Hygro
Growth in bacteria
  Bacterial resistance: Ampicillin, 100 μg/mL
  Growth temperature: 30°C
  Growth strain: NEB Stable
  Copy number: High Copy
Gene/Insert
  Gene/Insert name: Ccn2 (alt name: Ctgf)
  Species: M. musculus (mouse)
  Mutation: M24T (please see depositor comments)
  Entrez Gene: Ccn2 (a.k.a. Ctgf, Fisp12, Hcs24, fisp-12)
  Cloning method: Restriction Enzyme; 5′ cloning site Mlu (not destroyed); 3′ cloning site SnaBI (not destroyed)
Terms and licenses: Academic/Nonprofit Terms; Industry Terms: Not Available to Industry
Depositor comments: Addgene NGS result had mutation M24T on Ccn2 [NP_034347.2], depositor confirmed that the mutation affects none of the key known functional domains and is not really a concern for the activity of the protein.
How to cite: pDragon-Ctgf was a gift from Alberto Rosello-Diez (Addgene plasmid # 155015 ; http://n2t.net/addgene:155015 ; RRID:Addgene_155015)
